>Addgene plasmid #169219 | TVBB C-term-mScarlet | addgene full sequence | sequence record 332665 | Addgene NGS Result
TTTTAAATCAATCTAAAGTATATATGAGTAAACTTGGTCTGACAGTTACCAATGCTTAATCAGTGAGGCA
CCTATCTCAGCGATCTGTCTATTTCGTTCATCCATAGTTGCCTGACTCCCCGTCGTGTAGATAACTACGA
TACGGGAGGGCTTACCATCTGGCCCCAGTGCTGCAATGATACCGCGAGACCCACGCTCACCGGCTCCAGA
TTTATCAGCAATAAACCAGCCAGCCGGAAGGGCCGAGCGCAGAAGTGGTCCTGCAACTTTATCCGCCTCC
ATCCAGTCTATTAATTGTTGCCGGGAAGCTAGAGTAAGTAGTTCGCCAGTTAATAGTTTGCGCAACGTTG
TTGCCATTGCTACAGGCATCGTGGTGTCACGCTCGTCGTTTGGTATGGCTTCATTCAGCTCCGGTTCCCA
ACGATCAAGGCGAGTTACATGATCCCCCATGTTGTGCAAAAAAGCGGTTAGCTCCTTCGGTCCTCCGATC
GTTGTCAGAAGTAAGTTGGCCGCAGTGTTATCACTCATGGTTATGGCAGCACTGCATAATTCTCTTACTG
TCATGCCATCCGTAAGATGCTTTTCTGTGACTGGTGAGTACTCAACCAAGTCATTCTGAGAATAGTGTAT
GCGGCGACCGAGTTGCTCTTGCCCGGCGTCAATACGGGATAATACCGCGCCACATAGCAGAACTTTAAAA
GTGCTCATCATTGGAAAACGTTCTTCGGGGCGAAAACTCTCAAGGATCTTACCGCTGTTGAGATCCAGTT
CGATGTAACCCACTCGTGCACCCAACTGATCTTCAGCATCTTTTACTTTCACCAGCGTTTCTGGGTGAGC
AAAAACAGGAAGGCAAAATGCCGCAAAAAAGGGAATAAGGGCGACACGGAAATGTTGAATACTCATACTC
TTCCTTTTTCAATATTATTGAAGCATTTATCAGGGTTATTGTCTCATGAGCGGATACATATTTGAATGTA
TTTAGAAAAATAAACAAATAGGGGTTCCGCGCACATTTCCCCGAAAAGTGCCACCTGATGCGGTGTGAAA
TACCGCACAGATGCGTAAGGAGAAAATACCGCTACGGAAGAGCGCGATCGCGTTTAAAGGCTCTTCAGGC
GGAGGCGGCAGCGCCAGCGTGAGCAAGGGCGAGGCAGTGATCAAGGAGTTCATGAGATTCAAGGTGCACA
TGGAGGGCTCCATGAACGGCCACGAGTTCGAGATCGAGGGCGAGGGCGAGGGCAGACCCTACGAGGGCAC
CCAGACCGCCAAGCTGAAGGTGACCAAGGGTGGCCCCCTGCCCTTCTCCTGGGACATCCTGTCCCCTCAG
TTCATGTACGGCTCCAGGGCCTTCACCAAGCACCCCGCCGACATCCCCGACTACTATAAGCAGTCCTTCC
CCGAGGGCTTCAAGTGGGAGAGAGTGATGAACTTCGAGGACGGCGGCGCCGTGACCGTGACCCAGGACAC
CTCCCTGGAGGACGGCACCCTGATCTACAAGGTGAAGCTCAGAGGCACCAACTTCCCTCCTGACGGCCCC
GTAATGCAGAAGAAGACAATGGGCTGGGAAGCATCCACCGAGAGATTGTACCCCGAGGACGGCGTGCTGA
AGGGCGACATTAAGATGGCCCTGAGACTGAAGGACGGCGGCCGCTACCTGGCGGACTTCAAGACCACCTA
CAAGGCCAAGAAGCCCGTGCAGATGCCCGGCGCCTACAACGTCGACAGGAAGTTGGACATCACCTCCCAC
AACGAGGACTACACCGTGGTGGAACAGTACGAACGCTCCGAGGGCAGACACTCCACCGGCGGCATGGACG
AGCTGTACAAGTGACGAAGAGCGTTTAAACGCGAACCGGCTCTTCGAATTCCTCGCTCACTGACTCGCTG
CGCTCGGTCGTTCGGCTGCGGCGAGCGGTATCAGCTCACTCAAAGGCGGTAATACGGTTATCCACAGAAT
CAGGGGATAACGCAGGAAAGAACATGTGAGCAAAAGGCCAGCAAAAGGCCAGGAACCGTAAAAAGGCCGC
GTTGCTGGCGTTTTTCCATAGGCTCCGCCCCCCTGACGAGCATCACAAAAATCGACGCTCAAGTCAGAGG
TGGCGAAACCCGACAGGACTATAAAGATACCAGGCGTTTCCCCCTGGAAGCTCCCTCGTGCGCTCTCCTG
TTCCGACCCTGCCGCTTACCGGATACCTGTCCGCCTTTCTCCCTTCGGGAAGCGTGGCGCTTTCTCATAG
CTCACGCTGTAGGTATCTCAGTTCGGTGTAGGTCGTTCGCTCCAAGCTGGGCTGTGTGCACGAACCCCCC
GTTCAGCCCGACCGCTGCGCCTTATCCGGTAACTATCGTCTTGAGTCCAACCCGGTAAGACACGACTTAT
CGCCACTGGCAGCAGCCACTGGTAACAGGATTAGCAGAGCGAGGTATGTAGGCGGTGCTACAGAGTTCTT
GAAGTGGTGGCCTAACTACGGCTACACTAGAAGAACAGTATTTGGTATCTGCGCTCTGCTGAAGCCAGTT
ACCTTCGGAAAAAGAGTTGGTAGCTCTTGATCCGGCAAACAAACCACCGCTGGTAGCGGTGGTTTTTTTG
TTTGCAAGCAGCAGATTACGCGCAGAAAAAAAGGATCTCAAGAAGATCCTTTGATCTTTTCTACGGGGTC
TGACGCTCAGTGGAACGAAAACTCACGTTAAGGGATTTTGGTCATGAGATTATCAAAAAGGATCTTCACC
TAGATCCTTTTAAATTAAAAATGAAG
Features (pLannotate 1.2.2; 5 found; start..end, strand, type, name):
     46..906     -  CDS            AmpR: β-lactamase; bla; confers resistance to ampicillin, carbenicillin, and related antibiotics
    907..1011    -  promoter       AmpR promoter: bla
   1038..1082    +  misc_feature   bom (fragment): basis of mobility region from pBR322
   1139..1831    +  CDS            mScarlet: mScarlet is a basic (constitutively fluorescent) red fluorescent protein published in 2016, derived from synthetic construct. It has moderate acid sensitivity.
   2043..2631    -  rep_origin     ori: high-copy-number ColE1/pMB1/pBR322/pUC origin of replication
