[The description below was written by a language model from this plasmid's Addgene catalogue record and pLannotate feature annotations shown in this document.]
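Description:
TVBB C-term-mScarlet is a compact 2,756 bp targeting vector backbone intended as a starting point for building donor templates that knock in a linker-mScarlet tag at the C-terminus of a chosen endogenous gene. It is built on a minimal, PCR-amplified bacterial backbone of about 2 kb that carries little beyond what is needed for propagation in E. coli: a ColE1/pMB1-type origin of replication and the β-lactamase gene (AmpR) with its native bla promoter for ampicillin selection. The annotation also detects a short fragment of the pBR322 basis-of-mobility region. The feature table labels the origin as a high-copy type, whereas the catalogue entry lists the plasmid as low copy.

The 787 bp synthetic insert, assembled into the backbone by Gibson cloning, is described as a "double SapI flanked mScarlet": the coding sequence for the constitutively fluorescent red protein mScarlet, preceded by a linker according to the stated purpose, with SapI sites on either side. SapI is a type IIS restriction enzyme that cuts outside its recognition sequence, so paired sites of this kind typically allow seamless, directional insertion of locus-specific homology arms upstream and downstream of the tag, although the record does not spell out the cloning scheme. No eukaryotic promoter, polyadenylation signal or mammalian selection marker is annotated, consistent with a design in which mScarlet is expressed only after in-frame integration at the target locus, under that gene's own regulation. The associated publication concerns fluorescent gene tagging in human organoids without double-strand DNA cleavage, indicating the context in which completed targeting vectors are used.
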