Addgene plasmid #169219: TVBB C-term-mScarlet
Purpose: Targeting vector backbone to support a knock-in of Linker-mScarlet at the C-terminus of a target locus
Depositing lab: Hugo Snippert. Depositing organization: University Medical Centre Utrecht. Publication: Efficient and error-free fluorescent gene tagging in human organoids without double-strand DNA cleavage. Bollen Y, Hageman JH, van Leenen P, Derks LLM, Ponsioen B, Buissant des Amorie JR, Verlaan-Klink I, van den Bos M, Terstappen LWMM, van Boxtel R, Snippert HJG. PLoS Biol. 2022 Jan 28;20(1):e3001527. doi: 10.1371/journal.pbio.3001527. PubMed 35089911.
Backbone
  Vector backbone: Minimalistic Amp + ColE1 backbone
  Backbone size w/o insert (bp): 1969
  Total vector size (bp): 2756
  Modifications to backbone: PCR amplified minimalistic backbone segment
  Vector type: Targeting vector backbone
Growth in bacteria
  Bacterial resistance: Ampicillin, 100 μg/mL
  Growth temperature: 37°C
  Growth strain: DH5alpha
  Growth instructions: Grow at 30C for a few hours after overnight growth at 37C to amplify the plasmid copy number
  Copy number: Low Copy
Gene/Insert
  Gene/Insert name: Double SapI flanked mScarlet
  Species: Synthetic
  Insert size (bp): 787
  Cloning method: Gibson Cloning
  Sequencing primers: 5′ caaataggggttccgcgcac; 3′ ttaccgcctttgagtgagctga
Terms and licenses: Academic/Nonprofit Terms; Industry Terms: Not Available to Industry
How to cite: TVBB C-term-mScarlet was a gift from Hugo Snippert (Addgene plasmid # 169219 ; http://n2t.net/addgene:169219 ; RRID:Addgene_169219)
